Addgene plasmid #138285: pKEW397_AcrIIA15
Purpose: Expression of AcrIIA15 protein
Depositing lab: Jennifer Doudna. Depositing organization: University of California, Berkeley. Publication: Potent CRISPR-Cas9 inhibitors from Staphylococcus genomes. Watters KE, Shivram H, Fellmann C, Lew RJ, McMahon B, Doudna JA. Proc Natl Acad Sci U S A. 2020 Mar 10. pii: 1917668117. doi: 10.1073/pnas.1917668117. PubMed 32156733.
Backbone
  Vector backbone: pET
  Total vector size (bp): 6485
  Vector type: Bacterial Expression, CRISPR
Growth in bacteria
  Bacterial resistance: Ampicillin, 100 μg/mL
  Growth temperature: 37°C
  Growth strain: DH5alpha
  Copy number: High Copy
Gene/Insert
  Gene/Insert name: AcrIIA15
  Species: Staphylococcus delphini
  Tag / fusion protein: MBP (N terminal on insert)
Terms and licenses: Academic/Nonprofit Terms; Industry Terms: Not Available to Industry
How to cite: pKEW397_AcrIIA15 was a gift from Jennifer Doudna (Addgene plasmid # 138285 ; http://n2t.net/addgene:138285 ; RRID:Addgene_138285)
