[The description below was written by a language model from this plasmid's Addgene catalogue record and pLannotate feature annotations shown in this document.]
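Description:
pKEW397_AcrIIA15 is a pET-family bacterial expression plasmid of about 6.5 kb, built to produce the anti-CRISPR protein AcrIIA15 from Staphylococcus delphini in E. coli. It replicates from a ColE1/pMB1-type origin and is selected with ampicillin through the bla (β-lactamase) gene under its native promoter. The backbone shows its pBR322 ancestry: it retains the bom mobility region, the rop gene, and two separated fragments of the tetracycline resistance gene along with the tet promoter. The expression cassette sits between these fragments, so the tetracycline marker is disrupted and should not be functional. The catalogue lists the plasmid as high copy, although the annotated rop gene is normally associated with copy-number restraint.

Expression is driven by a T7 promoter followed by the efficient phage T7 gene 10 ribosome binding site, and it ends at a T7 terminator. This arrangement requires a host that supplies T7 RNA polymerase. No lac operator or lacI gene is annotated in the feature table. The open reading frame begins with a 10xHis affinity tag, followed by a signal-sequence-free maltose binding protein that stays in the cytosol and aids solubility, then a TEV protease site (annotated as a partial match) that should allow removal of the N-terminal tags after purification. The AcrIIA15 coding sequence is not itself annotated, but it presumably occupies the unannotated interval between the TEV site and the terminator region. A short match to a T7 gene 10B-derived sequence just before the terminator is probably residual vector sequence.

The construct is intended for recombinant production and purification of AcrIIA15, a Cas9 inhibitor identified in Staphylococcus genomes, for example for biochemical studies of CRISPR-Cas9 inhibition.
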