Features (pLannotate 1.2.2; 16 found; start..end, strand, type, name):
    233..372     -  misc_feature   bom: basis of mobility region from pBR322
    474..665     -  CDS            rop: Rop protein, which maintains plasmids at low copy number; rop
    682..1062    +  CDS            YPB1_ECOLX: Protein predicted: Swiss-Prot protein existence level 4. From Escherichia coli.
   1304..2204    -  CDS            TcR (fragment): tetracycline efflux protein; tet; confers resistance to tetracycline
   2226..2244    +  promoter       T7 promoter: promoter for bacteriophage T7 RNA polymerase
   2333..2355    +  RBS            RBS: efficient ribosome binding site from bacteriophage T7 gene 10 (Olins and Rangwala, 1989)
   2375..2404    +  CDS            10xHis: 10xHis affinity tag
   2414..3514    +  CDS            MBP: maltose binding protein from E. coli; malE (mutated); This version of the gene does not encode a signal sequence, so MBP will remain in the cytosol.
   3569..3585    +  CDS            TEV site (fragment): tobacco etch virus (TEV) protease recognition and cleavage site
   4189..4238    +  CDS            SET1 (fragment): solubility-enhancement tag derived from T7 phage gene 10B
   4246..4293    +  terminator     T7 terminator: transcription terminator for bacteriophage T7 RNA polymerase
   4319..4611    -  CDS            TcR (fragment): tetracycline efflux protein; tet; confers resistance to tetracycline
   4659..4687    -  promoter       tet promoter: E. coli promoter for tetracycline efflux protein gene
   4800..4904    +  promoter       AmpR promoter: bla
   4905..5765    +  CDS            AmpR: β-lactamase; bla; confers resistance to ampicillin, carbenicillin, and related antibiotics
   5936..47      +  rep_origin     ori (across the origin): high-copy-number ColE1/pMB1/pBR322/pUC origin of replication
>Addgene plasmid #138285 | pKEW397_AcrIIA15 | addgene full sequence | sequence record 274368 | Addgene NGS Result
AGCGTCGATTTTTGTGATGCTCGTCAGGGGGGCGGAGCCTATGGAAAAACGCCAGCAACGCGGCCTTTTT
ACGGTTCCTGGCCTTTTGCTGGCCTTTTGCTCACATGTTCTTTCCTGCGTTATCCCCTGATTCTGTGGAT
AACCGTATTACCGCCTTTGAGTGAGCTGATACCGCTCGCCGCAGCCGAACGACCGAGCGCAGCGAGTCAG
TGAGCGAGGAAGCGGAAGAGCGCCTGATGCGGTATTTTCTCCTTACGCATCTGTGCGGTATTTCACACCG
CAATGGTGCACTCTCAGTACAATCTGCTCTGATGCCGCATAGTTAAGCCAGTATACACTCCGCTATCGCT
ACGTGACTGGGTCATGGCTGCGCCCCGACACCCGCCAACACCCGCTGACGCGCCCTGACGGGCTTGTCTG
CTCCCGGCATCCGCTTACAGACAAGCTGTGACCGTCTCCGGGAGCTGCATGTGTCAGAGGTTTTCACCGT
CATCACCGAAACGCGCGAGGCAGCTGCGGTAAAGCTCATCAGCGTGGTCGTGAAGCGATTCACAGATGTC
TGCCTGTTCATCCGCGTCCAGCTCGTTGAGTTTCTCCAGAAGCGTTAATGTCTGGCTTCTGATAAAGCGG
GCCATGTTAAGGGCGGTTTTTTCCTGTTTGGTCACTGATGCCTCCGTGTAAGGGGGATTTCTGTTCATGG
GGGTAATGATACCGATGAAACGAGAGAGGATGCTCACGATACGGGTTACTGATGATGAACATGCCCGGTT
ACTGGAACGTTGTGAGGGTAAACAACTGGCGGTATGGATGCGGCGGGACCAGAGAAAAATCACTCAGGGT
CAATGCCAGCGCTTCGTTAATACAGATGTAGGTGTTCCACAGGGTAGCCAGCAGCATCCTGCGATGCAGA
TCCGGAACATAATGGTGCAGGGCGCTGACTTCCGAGTTTCCAGACTTTACGAAACACGGAAACCGAAGAC
CATTCATGTTGTTGCTCAGGTCGCAGACGTTTTGCAGCAGCAGTCGCTTCACGTTCGCTCGCGTATCGGT
GATTCATTCTGCTAACCAGTAAGGCAACCCCGCCAGCCTAGCCGGGTCCTCAACGACAGGAGCACGATCA
TGCGCACCCGTGGCCAGGACCCAACGCTGCCCGAGATGCGCCGCGTGCGGCTGCTGGAGATGGCGGACGC
GATGGATATGTTCTGCCAAGGGTTGGTTTGCGCATTCACAGTTCTCCGCAAGAATTGATTGGCTCCAATT
CTTGGAGTGGTGAATCCGTTAGCGAGGTGCCGCCGGCTTCCATTCAGGTCGAGGTGGCCCGGCTCCATGC
ACCGCGACGCAACGCGGGGAGGCAGACAAGGTATAGGGCGGCGCCTACAATCCATGCCAACCCGTTCCAT
GTGCTCGCCGAGGCGGCATAAATCGCCGTGACGATCAGCGGTCCAATGATCGAAGTTAGGCTGGTAAGAG
CCGCGAGCGATCCTTGAAGCTGTCCCTGATGGTCGTCATCTACCTGCCTGGACAGCATGGCCTGCAACGC
GGGCATCCCGATGCCGCCGGAAGCGAGAAGAATCATAATGGGGAAGGCCATCCAGCCTCGCGTCGCGAAC
GCCAGCAAGACGTAGCCCAGCGCGTCGGCCGCCATGCCGGCGATAATGGCCTGCTTCTCGCCGAAACGTT
TGGTGGCGGGACCAGTGACGAAGGCTTGAGCGAGGGCGTGCAAGATTCCGAATACCGCAAGCGACAGGCC
GATCATCGTCGCGCTCCAGCGAAAGCGGTCCTCGCCGAAAATGACCCAGAGCGCTGCCGGCACCTGTCCT
ACGAGTTGCATGATAAAGAAGACAGTCATAAGTGCGGCGACGATAGTCATGCCCCGCGCCCACCGGAAGG
AGCTGACTGGGTTGAAGGCTCTCAAGGGCATCGGTCGACGCTCTCCCTTATGCGACTCCTGCATTAGGAA
GCAGCCCAGTAGTAGGTTGAGGCCGTTGAGCACCGCCGCCGCAAGGAATGGTGCATGCAAGGAGATGGCG
CCCAACAGTCCCCCGGCCACGGGGCCTGCCACCATACCCACGCCGAAACAAGCGCTCATGAGCCCGAAGT
GGCGAGCCCGATCTTCCCCATCGGTGATGTCGGCGATATAGGCGCCAGCAACCGCACCTGTGGCGCCGGT
GATGCCGGCCACGATGCGTCCGGCGTAGAGGATCGAGATCTCGATCCCGCGAAATTAATACGACTCACTA
TAGGGAGACCACAACGGTTTCCCTCTAGTGCCGGCTCCGGAGAGCTCTTTAATTAAGCGGCCGCCCTGCA
GGACTCGAGTTCTAGAAATAATTTTGTTTAACTTTAAGAAGGAGATATACATATGAAATCTTCTCACCAT
CACCATCACCATCACCATCACCATGGTTCTTCTATGAAAATCGAAGAAGGTAAACTGGTAATCTGGATTA
ACGGCGATAAAGGCTATAACGGTCTCGCTGAAGTCGGTAAGAAATTCGAGAAAGATACCGGAATTAAAGT
CACCGTTGAGCATCCGGATAAACTGGAAGAGAAATTCCCACAGGTTGCGGCAACTGGCGATGGCCCTGAC
ATTATCTTCTGGGCACACGACCGCTTTGGTGGCTACGCTCAATCTGGCCTGTTGGCTGAAATCACCCCGG
ACAAAGCGTTCCAGGACAAGCTGTATCCGTTTACCTGGGATGCCGTACGTTACAACGGCAAGCTGATTGC
TTACCCGATCGCTGTTGAAGCGTTATCGCTGATTTATAACAAAGATCTGCTGCCGAACCCGCCAAAAACC
TGGGAAGAGATCCCGGCGCTGGATAAAGAACTGAAAGCGAAAGGTAAGAGCGCGCTGATGTTCAACCTGC
AAGAACCGTACTTCACCTGGCCGCTGATTGCTGCTGACGGGGGTTATGCGTTCAAGTATGAAAACGGCAA
GTACGACATTAAAGACGTGGGCGTGGATAACGCTGGCGCGAAAGCGGGTCTGACCTTCCTGGTTGACCTG
ATTAAAAACAAACACATGAATGCAGACACCGATTACTCCATCGCAGAAGCTGCCTTTAATAAAGGCGAAA
CAGCGATGACCATCAACGGCCCGTGGGCATGGTCCAACATCGACACCAGCAAAGTGAATTATGGTGTAAC
GGTACTGCCGACCTTCAAGGGTCAACCATCCAAACCGTTCGTTGGCGTGCTGAGCGCAGGTATTAACGCC
GCCAGTCCGAACAAAGAGCTGGCAAAAGAGTTCCTCGAAAACTATCTGCTGACTGATGAAGGTCTGGAAG
CGGTTAATAAAGACAAACCGCTGGGTGCCGTAGCGCTGAAGTCTTACGAGGAAGAGTTGGCGAAAGATCC
ACGTATTGCCGCCACTATGGAAAACGCCCAGAAAGGTGAAATCATGCCGAACATCCCGCAGATGTCCGCT
TTCTGGTATGCCGTGCGTACTGCGGTGATCAACGCCGCCAGCGGTCGTCAGACTGTCGATGAAGCCCTGA
AAGACGCGCAGACTAATTCGAGCTCGAACAACAACAACAATAACAATAACAACAACCTCGGGATCGAGGA
AAACCTGTACTTCCAATCCAATGCTATGAGAAAAACAATCGAAAGACTATTAAATAGTGAATTGTCAAGC
AACAGTATAGCGGTACGCACAGGTGTATCGCAAGCAGTTATAAGCAAATTGCGTAACGGTAAAAAAGAAC
TTGGCAACCTAACACTTAACAGTGCAGAAAAATTATTTGAGTATCAAAAGGAGATGGAAAAAGTGGACAC
ATGGATTGTTTACAGAGGAAGAACAGCGGATATGAATAAAAGCTATATAGCGGAAGGCAGCACTTACGAA
GAAGTTTATAATAACTTCGTTGATAAATACGGCTATGATGTTTTAGATGAGGATATTTACGAAATTCAAC
TTCTAAAAAAGAACGGAGAAAACTTGGACGATTATGACGTTGATTCTGACGGCATCAACAATTATGATAA
ATTGGACGAGTTCAGAGAATCGGATTACGTGGATCTAGAGGATTACGATTATAGAGAATTGTTCGAAAAT
AGCAGCTCTCAAGTTTATTATCATGAATTTGAGATAACACACGAATAAATATTGGAAGTGGATAACGGAT
CCGCGATCGCGGCGCGCCACCTGGTGGCCGGCCGGTACCACGCGTGCGCGCTGATCCGGCTGCTAACAAA
GCCCGAAAGGAAGCTGAGTTGGCTGCTGCCACCGCTGAGCAATAACTAGCATAACCCCTTGGGGCCTCTA
AACGGGTCTTGAGGGGTTTTTTGCTGAAAGGAGGAACTATATCCGGATATCCACAGGACGGGTGTGGTCG
CCATGATCGCGTAGTCGATAGTGGCTCCAAGTAGCGAAGCGAGCAGGACTGGGCGGCGGCCAAAGCGGTC
GGACAGTGCTCCGAGAACGGGTGCGCATAGAAATTGCATCAACGCATATAGCGCTAGCAGCACGCCATAG
TGACTGGCGATGCTGTCGGAATGGACGATATCCCGCAAGAGGCCCGGCAGTACCGGCATAACCAAGCCTA
TGCCTACAGCATCCAGGGTGACGGTGCCGAGGATGACGATGAGCGCATTGTTAGATTTCATACACGGTGC
CTGACTGCGTTAGCAATTTAACTGTGATAAACTACCGCATTAAAGCTTATCGATGATAAGCTGTCAAACA
TGAGAATTCTTGAAGACGAAAGGGCCTCGTGATACGCCTATTTTTATAGGTTAATGTCATGATAATAATG
GTTTCTTAGACGTCAGGTGGCACTTTTCGGGGAAATGTGCGCGGAACCCCTATTTGTTTATTTTTCTAAA
TACATTCAAATATGTATCCGCTCATGAGACAATAACCCTGATAAATGCTTCAATAACATTGAAAAAGGAA
GAGTATGAGTATTCAACATTTCCGTGTCGCCCTTATTCCCTTTTTTGCGGCATTTTGCCTTCCTGTTTTT
GCTCACCCAGAAACGCTGGTGAAAGTAAAAGATGCTGAAGATCAGTTGGGTGCACGAGTGGGTTACATCG
AACTGGATCTCAACAGCGGTAAGATCCTTGAGAGTTTTCGCCCCGAAGAACGTTTTCCAATGATGAGCAC
TTTTAAAGTTCTGCTATGTGGCGCGGTATTATCCCGTGTTGACGCCGGGCAAGAGCAACTCGGTCGCCGC
ATACACTATTCTCAGAATGACTTGGTTGAGTACTCACCAGTCACAGAAAAGCATCTTACGGATGGCATGA
CAGTAAGAGAATTATGCAGTGCTGCCATAACCATGAGTGATAACACTGCGGCCAACTTACTTCTGACAAC
GATCGGAGGACCGAAGGAGCTAACCGCTTTTTTGCACAACATGGGGGATCATGTAACTCGCCTTGATCGT
TGGGAACCGGAGCTGAATGAAGCCATACCAAACGACGAGCGTGACACCACGATGCCTGCAGCAATGGCAA
CAACGTTGCGCAAACTATTAACTGGCGAACTACTTACTCTAGCTTCCCGGCAACAATTAATAGACTGGAT
GGAGGCGGATAAAGTTGCAGGACCACTTCTGCGCTCGGCCCTTCCGGCTGGCTGGTTTATTGCTGATAAA
TCTGGAGCCGGTGAGCGTGGGTCTCGCGGTATCATTGCAGCACTGGGGCCAGATGGTAAGCCCTCCCGTA
TCGTAGTTATCTACACGACGGGGAGTCAGGCAACTATGGATGAACGAAATAGACAGATCGCTGAGATAGG
TGCCTCACTGATTAAGCATTGGTAACTGTCAGACCAAGTTTACTCATATATACTTTAGATTGATTTAAAA
CTTCATTTTTAATTTAAAAGGATCTAGGTGAAGATCCTTTTTGATAATCTCATGACCAAAATCCCTTAAC
GTGAGTTTTCGTTCCACTGAGCGTCAGACCCCGTAGAAAAGATCAAAGGATCTTCTTGAGATCCTTTTTT
TCTGCGCGTAATCTGCTGCTTGCAAACAAAAAAACCACCGCTACCAGCGGTGGTTTGTTTGCCGGATCAA
GAGCTACCAACTCTTTTTCCGAAGGTAACTGGCTTCAGCAGAGCGCAGATACCAAATACTGTCCTTCTAG
TGTAGCCGTAGTTAGGCCACCACTTCAAGAACTCTGTAGCACCGCCTACATACCTCGCTCTGCTAATCCT
GTTACCAGTGGCTGCTGCCAGTGGCGATAAGTCGTGTCTTACCGGGTTGGACTCAAGACGATAGTTACCG
GATAAGGCGCAGCGGTCGGGCTGAACGGGGGGTTCGTGCACACAGCCCAGCTTGGAGCGAACGACCTACA
CCGAACTGAGATACCTACAGCGTGAGCTATGAGAAAGCGCCACGCTTCCCGAAGGGAGAAAGGCGGACAG
GTATCCGGTAAGCGGCAGGGTCGGAACAGGAGAGCGCACGAGGGAGCTTCCAGGGGGAAACGCCTGGTAT
CTTTATAGTCCTGTCGGGTTTCGCCACCTCTGACTTG
